Addgene plasmid #123099: pCMV 3xFLAG-GABARAP G116
Purpose: Expresses 3xFLAG-GABARAP G116 in mammalian cells.
Depositing lab: Robin Ketteler. Publication: Redundancy of human ATG4 protease isoforms in autophagy and LC3/GABARAP processing revealed in cells. Agrotis A, Pengo N, Burden JJ, Ketteler R. Autophagy. 2019 Jan 21. doi: 10.1080/15548627.2019.1569925. PubMed 30661429.
Backbone
  Vector backbone: pCMV-tripleFLAG-Gateway
  Backbone size w/o insert (bp): 4711
  Vector type: Mammalian Expression
Growth in bacteria
  Bacterial resistance: Ampicillin, 100 μg/mL
  Growth temperature: 37°C
  Growth strain: DH5alpha
  Copy number: High Copy
Gene/Insert
  Gene/Insert name: Gamma-aminobutyric acid receptor-associated protein
  Species: H. sapiens (human)
  Mutation: Deleted amino acid 117. Stop codon after G116
  GenBank ID: NM_007278.1
  Entrez Gene: GABARAP (a.k.a. ATG8A, GABARAP-a, MM46)
  Promoter: CMV
  Tag / fusion protein: 3xFLAG (N terminal on backbone)
  Cloning method: Gateway Cloning
  Sequencing primers: 5′ CMVF_pCDNA3; 3′ hGH-PA-R
Terms and licenses: Academic/Nonprofit Terms; Industry Terms: Not Available to Industry
How to cite: pCMV 3xFLAG-GABARAP G116 was a gift from Robin Ketteler (Addgene plasmid # 123099 ; http://n2t.net/addgene:123099 ; RRID:Addgene_123099)
