[The description below was written by a language model from this plasmid's Addgene catalogue record and pLannotate feature annotations shown in this document.]
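Description:
pCMV 3xFLAG-GABARAP G116 is a mammalian expression plasmid built on the pCMV-tripleFLAG-Gateway backbone, giving a sequenced construct of about 5.1 kb. It is maintained in E. coli through a high-copy ColE1/pUC-type origin and selected with ampicillin via the β-lactamase gene and its native promoter. An f1 phage origin is also present. The annotation also picks up leftover cloning-vector elements: lacZα and lacI fragments, a lac promoter/operator with CAP site, a T7 promoter, and a partial RSF origin. None of these appears to contribute to the expression cassette. An SV40 enhancer/early promoter lies downstream of the cassette, but no mammalian selection marker is annotated after it, so the plasmid appears suited mainly to transient transfection.

The payload is human GABARAP (gamma-aminobutyric acid receptor-associated protein), an ATG8-family ubiquitin-like modifier involved in autophagosome maturation. Transcription is driven by the CMV immediate-early enhancer and promoter and terminated by the human growth hormone polyadenylation signal. A backbone-encoded 3xFLAG epitope, which includes an enterokinase site, is fused to the N terminus. The open reading frame is flanked by attB1 and attB2 sites, consistent with its insertion by Gateway recombination. The insert lacks amino acid 117 and carries a stop codon directly after glycine 116. The protein therefore ends at the glycine normally exposed by ATG4 cleavage, mimicking the already processed form. According to the associated study on ATG4 protease isoform redundancy and LC3/GABARAP processing, the construct is used to express a FLAG-detectable, pre-primed GABARAP in mammalian cells. This presumably lets its downstream behaviour be examined independently of the initial ATG4 priming step.
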