Features (pLannotate 1.2.2; 19 found; start..end, strand, type, name):
     21..609     -  rep_origin     ori: high-copy-number ColE1/pMB1/pBR322/pUC origin of replication
    780..1640    -  CDS            AmpR: β-lactamase; bla; confers resistance to ampicillin, carbenicillin, and related antibiotics
   1641..1745    -  promoter       AmpR promoter: bla
   1772..2200    +  rep_origin     f1 ori (sequence partly withheld): f1 bacteriophage origin of replication; arrow indicates direction of (+) strand synthesis
   2231..2385    -  CDS            lacZα (fragment): LacZα fragment of β-galactosidase; lacZ fragment
   2545..2924    +  enhancer       CMV enhancer: human cytomegalovirus immediate early enhancer
   2926..3125    +  promoter       CMV promoter: human cytomegalovirus (CMV) immediate early promoter
   3165..3230    +  CDS            3xFLAG: three tandem FLAG® epitope tags, followed by an enterokinase cleavage site
   3234..3258    +  protein_bind   attB1: mutant version of attB; recombination site for the Gateway® BP reaction BP Clonase™
   3261..3608    +  CDS            GABARAP: GBRAP_HUMAN - Also known as FLC3B. Experimental evidence at protein level: Swiss-Prot protein existence level 1. Ubiquitin-like modifier that plays a role in intracellular transport of GABA(A) receptors and its interaction with the cytoskeleton (PubMed:9892355). Involved in autophagy: while LC3s are involved in elongation of the phagophore membrane, the GABARAP/GATE-16 subfamily is essential for a later stage in autophagosome maturation (PubMed:15169837, PubMed:20562859, PubMed:22948227). Through its interaction with the reticulophagy receptor TEX264, participates in the remodeling of subdomai
   3613..3637    -  protein_bind   attB2: mutant version of attB; recombination site for the Gateway® BP reaction BP Clonase™
   3655..4277    +  polyA_signal   hGH poly(A) signal: human growth hormone polyadenylation signal
   4306..4635    +  promoter       SV40 promoter: SV40 enhancer and early promoter
   4678..4696    -  promoter       T7 promoter: promoter for bacteriophage T7 RNA polymerase
   4734..4750    -  protein_bind   lac operator: The lac repressor binds to the lac operator to inhibit transcription in E. coli. This inhibition can be relieved by adding lactose or isopropyl-β-D-thiogalactopyranoside (IPTG). lac repressor encoded by lacI
   4758..4788    -  promoter       lac promoter: promoter for the E. coli lac operon
   4803..4824    -  protein_bind   CAP binding site: CAP binding activates transcription in the presence of cAMP. E. coli catabolite activator protein
   4837..4929    -  CDS            lacI (fragment): lac repressor; lacI; The lac repressor binds to the lac operator to inhibit transcription in E. coli. This inhibition can be relieved by adding lactose or isopropyl-β-D-thiogalactopyranoside (IPTG).
   4931..5064    -  rep_origin     RSF ori (fragment): Plasmids containing the RSF 1030 origin of replication can be propagated in E. coli cells that contain additional plasmids with compatible origins.
>Addgene plasmid #123099 | pCMV 3xFLAG-GABARAP G116 | addgene full sequence | sequence record 244360 | Addgene NGS Result
AAGGCCGCGTTGCTGGCGTTTTTCCATAGGCTCCGCCCCCCTGACGAGCATCACAAAAATCGACGCTCAA
GTCAGAGGTGGCGAAACCCGACAGGACTATAAAGATACCAGGCGTTTCCCCCTGGAAGCTCCCTCGTGCG
CTCTCCTGTTCCGACCCTGCCGCTTACCGGATACCTGTCCGCCTTTCTCCCTTCGGGAAGCGTGGCGCTT
TCTCATAGCTCACGCTGTAGGTATCTCAGTTCGGTGTAGGTCGTTCGCTCCAAGCTGGGCTGTGTGCACG
AACCCCCCGTTCAGCCCGACCGCTGCGCCTTATCCGGTAACTATCGTCTTGAGTCCAACCCGGTAAGACA
CGACTTATCGCCACTGGCAGCAGCCACTGGTAACAGGATTAGCAGAGCGAGGTATGTAGGCGGTGCTACA
GAGTTCTTGAAGTGGTGGCCTAACTACGGCTACACTAGAAGAACAGTATTTGGTATCTGCGCTCTGCTGA
AGCCAGTTACCTTCGGAAAAAGAGTTGGTAGCTCTTGATCCGGCAAACAAACCACCGCTGGTAGCGGTGG
TTTTTTTGTTTGCAAGCAGCAGATTACGCGCAGAAAAAAAGGATCTCAAGAAGATCCTTTGATCTTTTCT
ACGGGGTCTGACGCTCAGTGGAACGAAAACTCACGTTAAGGGATTTTGGTCATGAGATTATCAAAAAGGA
TCTTCACCTAGATCCTTTTAAATTAAAAATGAAGTTTTAAATCAATCTAAAGTATATATGAGTAAACTTG
GTCTGACAGTTACCAATGCTTAATCAGTGAGGCACCTATCTCAGCGATCTGTCTATTTCGTTCATCCATA
GTTGCCTGACTCCCCGTCGTGTAGATAACTACGATACGGGAGGGCTTACCATCTGGCCCCAGTGCTGCAA
TGATACCGCGAGACCCACGCTCACCGGCTCCAGATTTATCAGCAATAAACCAGCCAGCCGGAAGGGCCGA
GCGCAGAAGTGGTCCTGCAACTTTATCCGCCTCCATCCAGTCTATTAATTGTTGCCGGGAAGCTAGAGTA
AGTAGTTCGCCAGTTAATAGTTTGCGCAACGTTGTTGCCATTGCTACAGGCATCGTGGTGTCACGCTCGT
CGTTTGGTATGGCTTCATTCAGCTCCGGTTCCCAACGATCAAGGCGAGTTACATGATCCCCCATGTTGTG
CAAAAAAGCGGTTAGCTCCTTCGGTCCTCCGATCGTTGTCAGAAGTAAGTTGGCCGCAGTGTTATCACTC
ATGGTTATGGCAGCACTGCATAATTCTCTTACTGTCATGCCATCCGTAAGATGCTTTTCTGTGACTGGTG
AGTACTCAACCAAGTCATTCTGAGAATAGTGTATGCGGCGACCGAGTTGCTCTTGCCCGGCGTCAATACG
GGATAATACCGCGCCACATAGCAGAACTTTAAAAGTGCTCATCATTGGAAAACGTTCTTCGGGGCGAAAA
CTCTCAAGGATCTTACCGCTGTTGAGATCCAGTTCGATGTAACCCACTCGTGCACCCAACTGATCTTCAG
CATCTTTTACTTTCACCAGCGTTTCTGGGTGAGCAAAAACAGGAAGGCAAAATGCCGCAAAAAAGGGAAT
AAGGGCGACACGGAAATGTTGAATACTCATACTCTTCCTTTTTCAATATTATTGAAGCATTTATCAGGGT
TATTGTCTCATGAGCGGATACATATTTGAATGTATTTAGAAAAATAAACAAATAGGGGTTCCGCGCACAT
TTCCCCGAAAAGTGCCACCTG
[124 nt withheld, positions 1772-1895]
C
[91 nt withheld, positions 1897-1987]
A
[49 nt withheld, positions 1989-2037]
CCTTTGACGTTGGAGTCCACGTTCTTT
[37 nt withheld, positions 2065-2101]
ACCCTATCTCGGTCTATTCTTTTGATTTATAAGGGATTTTGCCGATTTCGGCCTATTGGTTAAAAAATGA
GCTGATTTAACAAAAATTTAACGCGAATTTTAACAAAATATTAACGCTTACAATTTCCATTCGCCATTCA
GGCTGCGCAACTGTTGGGAAGGGCGATCGGTGCGGGCCTCTTCGCTATTACGCCAGCTGGCGAAAGGGGG
ATGTGCTGCAAGGCGATTAAGTTGGGTAACGCCAGGGTTTTCCCAGTCACGACGTTGTAAAACGACGGCC
AGTGCCAAGCTGATCTATACATTGAATCAATATTGGCAATTAGCCATATTAGTCATTGGTTATATAGCAT
AAATCAATATTGGCTATTGGCCATTGCATACGTTGTATCTATATCATAATATGTACATTTATATTGGCTC
ATGTCCAATATGACCGCCATGTTGACATTGATTATTGACTAGTTATTAATAGTAATCAATTACGGGGTCA
TTAGTTCATAGCCCATATATGGAGTTCCGCGTTACATAACTTACGGTAAATGGCCCGCCTGGCTGACCGC
CCAACGACCCCCGCCCATTGACGTCAATAATGACGTATGTTCCCATAGTAACGCCAATAGGGACTTTCCA
TTGACGTCAATGGGTGGAGTATTTACGGTAAACTGCCCACTTGGCAGTACATCAAGTGTATCATATGCCA
AGTCCGCCCCCTATTGACGTCAATGACGGTAAATGGCCCGCCTGGCATTATGCCCAGTACATGACCTTAC
GGGACTTTCCTACTTGGCAGTACATCTACGTATTAGTCATCGCTATTACCATGGTGATGCGGTTTTGGCA
GTACACCAATGGGCGTGGATAGCGGTTTGACTCACGGGGATTTCCAAGTCTCCACCCCATTGACGTCAAT
GGGAGTTTGTTTTGGCACCAAAATCAACGGGACTTTCCAAAATGTCGTAATAACCCCGCCCCGTTGACGC
AAATGGGCGGTAGGCGTGTACGGTGGGAGGTCTATATAAGCAGAGCTCGTTTAGTGAACCGTCAGAATTG
ATCTGGTACCATGGACTACAAAGACCATGACGGTGATTATAAAGATCATGACATCGATTACAAGGATGAC
GATGACAAGCTTACAAGTTTGTACAAAAAAGCAGGCTTAATGAAGTTCGTGTACAAAGAAGAGCATCCGT
TCGAGAAGCGCCGCTCTGAGGGCGAGAAGATCCGAAAGAAATACCCGGACCGGGTGCCGGTGATAGTAGA
AAAGGCTCCCAAAGCTCGGATAGGAGACCTGGACAAAAAGAAATACCTGGTGCCTTCTGATCTCACAGTT
GGTCAGTTCTACTTCTTGATCCGGAAGCGAATTCATCTCCGAGCTGAGGATGCCTTGTTTTTCTTTGTCA
ACAATGTCATTCCACCCACCAGTGCCACAATGGGTCAGCTGTACCAGGAACACCATGAAGAAGACTTCTT
TCTCTACATTGCCTACAGTGACGAAAGTGTCTACGGTTAATACCCAGCTTTCTTGTACAAAGTGGTGTGA
TCTAGAGGATCCCGGGTGGCATCCCTGTGACCCCTCCCCAGTGCCTCTCCTGGCCCTGGAAGTTGCCACT
CCAGTGCCCACCAGCCTTGTCCTAATAAAATTAAGTTGCATCATTTTGTCTGACTAGGTGTCCTTCTATA
ATATTATGGGGTGGAGGGGGGTGGTATGGAGCAAGGGGCAAGTTGGGAAGACAACCTGTAGGGCCTGCGG
GGTCTATTGGGAACCAAGCTGGAGTGCAGTGGCACAATCTTGGCTCACTGCAATCTCCGCCTCCTGGGTT
CAAGCGATTCTCCTGCCTCAGCCTCCCGAGTTGTTGGGATTCCAGGCATGCATGACCAGGCTCAGCTAAT
TTTTGTTTTTTTGGTAGAGACGGGGTTTCACCATATTGGCCAGGCTGGTCTCCAACTCCTAATCTCAGGT
GATCTACCCACCTTGGCCTCCCAAATTGCTGGGATTACAGGCGTGAACCACTGCTCCCTTCCCTGTCCTT
CTGATTTTAAAATAACTATACCAGCAGGAGGACGTCCAGACACAGCATAGGCTACCTGGCCATGCCCAAC
CGGTGGGACATTTGAGTTGCTTGCTTGGCACTGTCCTCTCATGCGTTGGGTCCACTCAGTAGATGCCTGT
TGAATTGGGTACGCGGCCAGCTTGGCTGTGGAATGTGTGTCAGTTAGGGTGTGGAAAGTCCCCAGGCTCC
CCAGCAGGCAGAAGTATGCAAAGCATGCATCTCAATTAGTCAGCAACCAGGTGTGGAAAGTCCCCAGGCT
CCCCAGCAGGCAGAAGTATGCAAAGCATGCATCTCAATTAGTCAGCAACCATAGTCCCGCCCCTAACTCC
GCCCATCCCGCCCCTAACTCCGCCCAGTTCCGCCCATTCTCCGCCCCATGGCTGACTAATTTTTTTTATT
TATGCAGAGGCCGAGGCCGCCTCGGCCTCTGAGCTATTCCAGAAGTAGTGAGGAGGCTTTTTTGGAGGCC
TAGGCTTTTGCAAAAAGCTCCTCGATCGAGGAACTGAAAAACCAGAAAGTTAATTCCCTATAGTGAGTCG
TATTAAATTCGTAATCATGTCATAGCTGTTTCCTGTGTGAAATTGTTATCCGCTCACAATTCCACACAAC
ATACGAGCCGGAAGCATAAAGTGTAAAGCCTGGGGTGCCTAATGAGCGAGCTAACTCACATTAATTGCGT
TGCGCTCACTGCCCGCTTTCCAGTCGGGAAACCTGTCGTGCCAGCTGCATTAATGAATCGGCCAACGCGC
GGGGAGAGGCGGTTTGCGTATTGGGCGCTCTTCCGCTTCCTCGCTCACTGACTCGCTGCGCTCGGTCGTT
CGGCTGCGGCGAGCGGTATCAGCTCACTCAAAGGCGGTAATACGGTTATCCACAGAATCAGGGGATAACG
CAGGAAAGAACATGTGAGCAAAAGGCCAGCAAAAGGCCAGGAACCGTAAA
